>Addgene plasmid #185272 | pST_APOE_HUMAN_Y136C (pBS0836) | addgene full sequence | sequence record 363802 | Addgene NGS Result
ATCTCCCGATCCCCTATGGTGCACTCTCAGTACAATCTGCTCTGATGCCGCATAGTTAAGCCAGTATCTG
CTCCCTGCTTGTGTGTTGGAGGTCGCTGAGTAGTGCGCGAGCAAAATTTAAGCTACAACAAGGCAAGGCT
TGACCGACAATTGCATGAAGAATCTGCTTAGGGTTAGGCGTTTTGCGCTGCTTCGCGATGTACGGGCCAG
ATATACGCGTTGACATTGATTATTGACTAGTTATTAATAGTAATCAATTACGGGGTCATTAGTTCATAGC
CCATATATGGAGTTCCGCGTTACATAACTTACGGTAAATGGCCCGCCTGGCTGACCGCCCAACGACCCCC
GCCCATTGACGTCAATAATGACGTATGTTCCCATAGTAACGCCAATAGGGACTTTCCATTGACGTCAATG
GGTGGAGTATTTACGGTAAACTGCCCACTTGGCAGTACATCAAGTGTATCATATGCCAAGTACGCCCCCT
ATTGACGTCAATGACGGTAAATGGCCCGCCTGGCATTATGCCCAGTACATGACCTTATGGGACTTTCCTA
CTTGGCAGTACATCTACGTATTAGTCATCGCTATTACCATGGTGATGCGGTTTTGGCAGTACATCAATGG
GCGTGGATAGCGGTTTGACTCACGGGGATTTCCAAGTCTCCACCCCATTGACGTCAATGGGAGTTTGTTT
TGGCACCAAAATCAACGGGACTTTCCAAAATGTCGTAACAACTCCGCCCCATTGACGCAAATGGGCGGTA
GGCGTGTACGGTGGGAGGTCTATATAAGCAGAGCTCTCTGGCTAACTAGAGAACCCACTGCTTACTGGCT
TATCGAAATTAATACGACTCACTATAGGGAGACCCAAGCTGGCTAGCCACCATGAAAGTGTTATGGGCAG
CATTGTTGGTGACATTTTTAGCTGGGTGCCAGGCCAAAGTGGAACAAGCAGTGGAAACAGAACCTGAACC
TGAACTGAGACAGCAGACCGAATGGCAAAGTGGCCAGAGATGGGAACTGGCCCTGGGGAGATTTTGGGAC
TATCTGAGATGGGTGCAGACCCTGAGCGAGCAGGTGCAGGAGGAGCTCCTGAGCTCTCAGGTGACACAGG
AACTGAGAGCCCTGATGGACGAGACTATGAAGGAACTGAAGGCCTACAAATCTGAGCTGGAAGAGCAGCT
GACCCCCGTGGCTGAAGAGACCCGCGCTCGCTTGTCCAAAGAGCTCCAGGCCGCCCAGGCCCGGCTGGGT
GCCGATATGGAGGACGTCTGCGGCCGCCTGGTCCAGTGCCGCGGGGAAGTGCAGGCTATGCTGGGGCAGT
CTACAGAGGAGCTCCGGGTCAGACTGGCCTCTCACCTGCGGAAGCTGAGGAAGAGGTTGCTCCGCGACGC
CGACGACCTCCAGAAGCGCCTGGCTGTGTACCAGGCCGGCGCCCGGGAAGGCGCCGAGCGCGGACTCTCC
GCTATCAGGGAGCGGCTCGGCCCTCTGGTTGAACAGGGCAGAGTCAGGGCTGCCACTGTGGGGAGCCTCG
CCGGACAGCCCCTCCAGGAGAGAGCCCAGGCCTGGGGCGAGCGCCTGCGAGCTAGAATGGAGGAGATGGG
GTCCAGAACCCGCGACCGCCTGGACGAAGTGAAGGAGCAGGTGGCCGAGGTGCGTGCCAAACTGGAGGAA
CAGGCCCAGCAGATCCGCCTCCAGGCTGAGGCCTTCCAGGCCAGACTGAAGAGCTGGTTTGAGCCTCTTG
TGGAGGATATGCAGCGGCAGTGGGCCGGGCTGGTCGAGAAGGTGCAGGCCGCCGTGGGCACTTCCGCCGC
CCCTGTCCCCAGCGACAACCATTGAACCCGCTGATCAGCCTCGACTGTGCCTTCTAGTTGCCAGCCATCT
GTTGTTTGCCCCTCCCCCGTGCCTTCCTTGACCCTGGAAGGTGCCACTCCCACTGTCCTTTCCTAATAAA
ATGAGGAAATTGCATCGCATTGTCTGAGTAGGTGTCATTCTATTCTGGGGGGTGGGGTGGGGCAGGACAG
CAAGGGGGAGGATTGGGAAGACAATAGCAGGCATGCTGGGGATGCGGTGGGCTCTATGGCTTCTGAGGCG
GAAAGAACCAGCTGGGGCTCTAGGGGGTATCCCC
[124 nt withheld, positions 2135-2258]
C
[91 nt withheld, positions 2260-2350]
A
[49 nt withheld, positions 2352-2400]
CCTTTGACGTTGGAGTCCACGTTCTTT
[37 nt withheld, positions 2428-2464]
ACCCTATCTCGGTCTATTCTTTTGATTTATAAGGGATTTTGCCGATTTCGGCCTATTGGTTAAAAAATGA
GCTGATTTAACAAAAATTTAACGCGAATTAATTCTGTGGAATGTGTGTCAGTTAGGGTGTGGAAAGTCCC
CAGGCTCCCCAGCAGGCAGAAGTATGCAAAGCATGCATCTCAATTAGTCAGCAACCAGGTGTGGAAAGTC
CCCAGGCTCCCCAGCAGGCAGAAGTATGCAAAGCATGCATCTCAATTAGTCAGCAACCATAGTCCCGCCC
CTAACTCCGCCCATCCCGCCCCTAACTCCGCCCAGTTCCGCCCATTCTCCGCCCCATGGCTGACTAATTT
TTTTTATTTATGCAGAGGCCGAGGCCGCCTCTGCCTCTGAGCTATTCCAGAAGTAGTGAGGAGGCTTTTT
TGGAGGCCTAGGCTTTTGCAAAAAGCTCCCGGGAGCTTGTATATCCATTTTCGGATCTGATCAGCACGTG
TTGACAATTAATCATCGGCATAGTATATCGGCATAGTATAATACGACAAGGTGAGGAACTAAACCATGGC
CAAGTTGACCAGTGCCGTTCCGGTGCTCACCGCGCGCGACGTCGCCGGAGCGGTCGAGTTCTGGACCGAC
CGGCTCGGGTTCTCCCGGGACTTCGTGGAGGACGACTTCGCCGGTGTGGTCCGGGACGACGTGACCCTGT
TCATCAGCGCGGTCCAGGACCAGGTGGTGCCGGACAACACCCTGGCCTGGGTGTGGGTGCGCGGCCTGGA
CGAGCTGTACGCCGAGTGGTCGGAGGTCGTGTCCACGAACTTCCGGGACGCCTCCGGGCCGGCCATGACC
GAGATCGGCGAGCAGCCGTGGGGGCGGGAGTTCGCCCTGCGCGACCCGGCCGGCAACTGCGTGCACTTCG
TGGCCGAGGAGCAGGACTGACACGTGCTACGAGATTTCGATTCCACCGCCGCCTTCTATGAAAGGTTGGG
CTTCGGAATCGTTTTCCGGGACGCCGGCTGGATGATCCTCCAGCGCGGGGATCTCATGCTGGAGTTCTTC
GCCCACCCCAACTTGTTTATTGCAGCTTATAATGGTTACAAATAAAGCAATAGCATCACAAATTTCACAA
ATAAAGCATTTTTTTCACTGCATTCTAGTTGTGGTTTGTCCAAACTCATCAATGTATCTTATCATGTCTG
TATACCGTCGACCTCTAGCTAGAGCTTGGCGTAATCATGGTCATAGCTGTTTCCTGTGTGAAATTGTTAT
CCGCTCACAATTCCACACAACATACGAGCCGGAAGCATAAAGTGTAAAGCCTGGGGTGCCTAATGAGTGA
GCTAACTTACATTAATTGCGTTGCGCTCACTGCCCGCTTTCCAGTCGGGAAACCTGTCGTGCCAGCTGCA
TTAATGAATCGGCCAACGCGCGGGGAGAGGCGGTTTGCGTATTGGGCGCTCTTCCGCTTCCTCGCTCACT
GACTCGCTGCGCTCGGTCGTTCGGCTGCGGCGAGCGGTATCAGCTCACTCAAAGGCGGTAATACGGTTAT
CCACAGAATCAGGGGATAACGCAGGAAAGAACATGTGAGCAAAAGGCCAGCAAAAGGCCAGGAACCGTAA
AAAGGCCGCGTTGCTGGCGTTTTTCCATAGGCTCCGCCCCCCTGACGAGCATCACAAAAATCGACGCTCA
AGTCAGAGGTGGCGAAACCCGACAGGACTATAAAGATACCAGGCGTTTCCCCCTGGAAGCTCCCTCGTGC
GCTCTCCTGTTCCGACCCTGCCGCTTACCGGATACCTGTCCGCCTTTCTCCCTTCGGGAAGCGTGGCGCT
TTCTCATAGCTCACGCTGTAGGTATCTCAGTTCGGTGTAGGTCGTTCGCTCCAAGCTGGGCTGTGTGCAC
GAACCCCCCGTTCAGCCCGACCGCTGCGCCTTATCCGGTAACTATCGTCTTGAGTCCAACCCGGTAAGAC
ACGACTTATCGCCACTGGCAGCAGCCACTGGTAACAGGATTAGCAGAGCGAGGTATGTAGGCGGTGCTAC
AGAGTTCTTGAAGTGGTGGCCTAACTACGGCTACACTAGAAGAACAGTATTTGGTATCTGCGCTCTGCTG
AAGCCAGTTACCTTCGGAAAAAGAGTTGGTAGCTCTTGATCCGGCAAACAAACCACCGCTGGTAGCGGTG
GTTTTTTTGTTTGCAAGCAGCAGATTACGCGCAGAAAAAAAGGATCTCAAGAAGATCCTTTGATCTTTTC
TACGGGGTCTGACGCTCAGTGGAACGAAAACTCACGTTAAGGGATTTTGGTCATGAGATTATCAAAAAGG
ATCTTCACCTAGATCCTTTTAAATTAAAAATGAAGTTTTAAATCAATCTAAAGTATATATGAGTAAACTT
GGTCTGACAGTTACCAATGCTTAATCAGTGAGGCACCTATCTCAGCGATCTGTCTATTTCGTTCATCCAT
AGTTGCCTGACTCCCCGTCGTGTAGATAACTACGATACGGGAGGGCTTACCATCTGGCCCCAGTGCTGCA
ATGATACCGCGAGACCCACGCTCACCGGCTCCAGATTTATCAGCAATAAACCAGCCAGCCGGAAGGGCCG
AGCGCAGAAGTGGTCCTGCAACTTTATCCGCCTCCATCCAGTCTATTAATTGTTGCCGGGAAGCTAGAGT
AAGTAGTTCGCCAGTTAATAGTTTGCGCAACGTTGTTGCCATTGCTACAGGCATCGTGGTGTCACGCTCG
TCGTTTGGTATGGCTTCATTCAGCTCCGGTTCCCAACGATCAAGGCGAGTTACATGATCCCCCATGTTGT
GCAAAAAAGCGGTTAGCTCCTTCGGTCCTCCGATCGTTGTCAGAAGTAAGTTGGCCGCAGTGTTATCACT
CATGGTTATGGCAGCACTGCATAATTCTCTTACTGTCATGCCATCCGTAAGATGCTTTTCTGTGACTGGT
GAGTACTCAACCAAGTCATTCTGAGAATAGTGTATGCGGCGACCGAGTTGCTCTTGCCCGGCGTCAATAC
GGGATAATACCGCGCCACATAGCAGAACTTTAAAAGTGCTCATCATTGGAAAACGTTCTTCGGGGCGAAA
ACTCTCAAGGATCTTACCGCTGTTGAGATCCAGTTCGATGTAACCCACTCGTGCACCCAACTGATCTTCA
GCATCTTTTACTTTCACCAGCGTTTCTGGGTGAGCAAAAACAGGAAGGCAAAATGCCGCAAAAAAGGGAA
TAAGGGCGACACGGAAATGTTGAATACTCATACTCTTCCTTTTTCAATATTATTGAAGCATTTATCAGGG
TTATTGTCTCATGAGCGGATACATATTTGAATGTATTTAGAAAAATAAACAAATAGGGGTTCCGCGCACA
TTTCCCCGAAAAGTGCCACCTGACGTCGACGGATCGGGAG
Features (pLannotate 1.2.2; 21 found; start..end, strand, type, name):
     15..67      -  misc_feature   bom (fragment): basis of mobility region from pBR322
    222..601     +  enhancer       CMV enhancer: human cytomegalovirus immediate early enhancer
    602..805     +  promoter       CMV promoter: human cytomegalovirus (CMV) immediate early promoter
    801..834     +  LTR            5' LTR (truncated) (fragment): truncated 5' long terminal repeat (LTR) from HIV-1
    850..868     +  promoter       T7 promoter: promoter for bacteriophage T7 RNA polymerase
    892..1842    +  CDS            APOE: APOE_HUMAN - Experimental evidence at protein level: Swiss-Prot protein existence level 1. (Microbial infection) Through its interaction with HCV envelope glycoprotein E2, participates in the attachment of HCV to HSPGs and other receptors (LDLr, VLDLr, and SR-B1) on the cell surface and to the assembly, maturation and infectivity of HCV viral particles (PubMed:25122793, PubMed:29695434). This interaction is probably promoted via the up-regulation of cellular autophagy by the virus (PubMed:29695434). From Homo sapiens (Human).
   1865..2089    +  polyA_signal   bGH poly(A) signal: bovine growth hormone polyadenylation signal
   2093..2114    +  promoter       SV40 promoter (fragment): SV40 enhancer and early promoter
   2135..2563    +  rep_origin     f1 ori (sequence partly withheld): f1 bacteriophage origin of replication; arrow indicates direction of (+) strand synthesis
   2577..2906    +  promoter       SV40 promoter: SV40 enhancer and early promoter
   2954..3001    +  promoter       EM7 promoter: synthetic bacterial promoter&nbsp
   3020..3394    +  CDS            BleoR: antibiotic-binding protein; Sh ble from Streptoalloteichus hindustanus; confers resistance to bleomycin, phleomycin, and Zeocin™
   3404..3529    +  CDS            ble (fragment): BLE_KLEPN - Experimental evidence at protein level: Swiss-Prot protein existence level 1. Binding protein with a strong affinity to the bleomycin family of antibiotics. Binds to CL990; an antimitotic-antibiotic compound. From Klebsiella pneumoniae.
   3524..3645    +  polyA_signal   SV40 poly(A) signal: SV40 polyadenylation signal
   3718..3734    -  protein_bind   lac operator: The lac repressor binds to the lac operator to inhibit transcription in E. coli. This inhibition can be relieved by adding lactose or isopropyl-β-D-thiogalactopyranoside (IPTG). lac repressor encoded by lacI
   3742..3772    -  promoter       lac promoter: promoter for the E. coli lac operon
   3787..3808    -  protein_bind   CAP binding site: CAP binding activates transcription in the presence of cAMP. E. coli catabolite activator protein
   3821..3913    -  CDS            lacI (fragment): lac repressor; lacI; The lac repressor binds to the lac operator to inhibit transcription in E. coli. This inhibition can be relieved by adding lactose or isopropyl-β-D-thiogalactopyranoside (IPTG).
   4096..4684    -  rep_origin     ori: high-copy-number ColE1/pMB1/pBR322/pUC origin of replication
   4855..5715    -  CDS            AmpR: β-lactamase; bla; confers resistance to ampicillin, carbenicillin, and related antibiotics
   5716..5820    -  promoter       AmpR promoter: bla
