[The description below was written by a language model from this plasmid's Addgene catalogue record and pLannotate feature annotations shown in this document.]
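Description:
pST_APOE_HUMAN_Y136C (pBS0836) is a mammalian expression plasmid carrying human apolipoprotein E with a Y136C substitution, built by Gibson cloning into a backbone recorded as YK 02. The sequenced plasmid is about 5.9 kb. In bacteria it is maintained at high copy from a ColE1/pUC-type origin and selected with ampicillin through the β-lactamase gene and its native promoter. An f1 origin is also present, along with residual lac promoter/operator and short lacI and bom fragments, which are backbone remnants rather than functional parts of the design.

The roughly 950 bp APOE open reading frame lies downstream of the human cytomegalovirus immediate-early enhancer and promoter, which drive strong constitutive transcription in mammalian cells, and is followed by the bovine growth hormone polyadenylation signal. A T7 promoter sits between the CMV promoter and the coding sequence, allowing in vitro transcription or serving as a sequencing priming site. No epitope tag or reporter is annotated on the insert. A second cassette places the Sh ble bleomycin/Zeocin resistance gene under tandem SV40 early and EM7 promoters with an SV40 poly(A) signal, so Zeocin selection is possible in both mammalian cells and E. coli. The short HIV-1 LTR, second ble and extra SV40 promoter fragments in the table are probably automated annotation matches rather than designed elements.

According to the depositor, the plasmid expresses this APOE variant in human cells as part of a screen of natural and designed proteins inspired by extremotolerant organisms. It was among the top performers at protecting cells from apoptosis, and pSecTag2 B served as the negative control in that assay.
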