Addgene plasmid #185272: pST_APOE_HUMAN_Y136C (pBS0836)
Purpose: For the mammalian expression of the human protein APOE_HUMAN_Y136C. This is one of the top performing targets in our apoptosis assay (it protected from apoptosis).
Depositing lab: Pamela Silver. Depositing organization: Harvard Medical School. Publication: Natural and Designed Proteins Inspired by Extremotolerant Organisms Can Form Condensates and Attenuate Apoptosis in Human Cells. Veling MT, Nguyen DT, Thadani NN, Oster ME, Rollins NJ, Brock KP, Bethel NP, Lim S, Baker D, Way JC, Marks DS, Chang RL, Silver PA. ACS Synth Biol. 2022 Mar 18;11(3):1292-1302. doi: 10.1021/acssynbio.1c00572. Epub 2022 Feb 18. PubMed 35176859.
Backbone
  Vector backbone: YK 02
  Vector type: Mammalian Expression
Growth in bacteria
  Bacterial resistance: Ampicillin, 100 μg/mL
  Growth temperature: 37°C
  Growth strain: DH5alpha
  Copy number: High Copy
Gene/Insert
  Gene/Insert name: APOE_HUMAN_Y136C
  Species: H. sapiens (human)
  Insert size (bp): 954
  Mutation: Y136C
  Cloning method: Gibson Cloning
Terms and licenses: Academic/Nonprofit Terms; Industry Terms: Not Available to Industry
Depositor comments: This is one of the top performing targets in our apoptosis assay (it protected from apoptosis). See supplemental table 2 in our paper to see its performance in our assay. The negative control for this assay is pSecTag2 B which can be obtained from Thermo here https://www.thermofisher.com/order/catalog/product/V90020
How to cite: pST_APOE_HUMAN_Y136C (pBS0836) was a gift from Pamela Silver (Addgene plasmid # 185272 ; http://n2t.net/addgene:185272 ; RRID:Addgene_185272)
